Addgene plasmid #102974: pLKO.1P shMOCS3_2
Purpose: Suppression of MOCS3
Depositing lab: Richard Possemato. Depositing organization: NYU Grossman School of Medicine. Publication: NFS1 undergoes positive selection in lung tumours and protects cells from ferroptosis. Alvarez SW, Sviderskiy VO, Terzi EM, Papagiannakopoulos T, Moreira AL, Adams S, Sabatini DM, Birsoy K, Possemato R. Nature. 2017 Nov 22. doi: 10.1038/nature24637. PubMed 29168506.
Backbone
  Vector backbone: pLKO.1P
  Backbone manufacturer: Broad Institute
  Backbone size w/o insert (bp): 7466
  Total vector size (bp): 7518
  Vector type: Lentiviral, RNAi
  Selectable markers: Puromycin
Growth in bacteria
  Bacterial resistance: Ampicillin, 100 μg/mL
  Growth temperature: 37°C
  Growth strain: NEB Stable
  Copy number: High Copy
Gene/Insert
  Gene/Insert name: shMOCS3_2
  gRNA/shRNA sequence: CGTGTTTCTGTCACCGACTAT
  Species: H. sapiens (human)
  GenBank ID: NM_014484
  Entrez Gene: MOCS3 (a.k.a. UBA4)
Terms and licenses: Academic/Nonprofit Terms; Industry Terms: Not Available to Industry
Depositor comments: TRCN0000045640
How to cite: pLKO.1P shMOCS3_2 was a gift from Richard Possemato (Addgene plasmid # 102974 ; http://n2t.net/addgene:102974 ; RRID:Addgene_102974)
