[The description below was written by a language model from this plasmid's Addgene catalogue record and pLannotate feature annotations shown in this document.]
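Description:
pLKO.1P shMOCS3_2 is a lentiviral RNAi plasmid built on the pLKO.1 puro backbone from the Broad Institute. It carries a short hairpin RNA directed against human MOCS3 (also known as UBA4). The hairpin corresponds to a clone from the TRC shRNA library and is intended to suppress MOCS3 expression in mammalian cells. In bacteria the plasmid is maintained through a high-copy ColE1/pUC-type origin and selected with ampicillin via the β-lactamase gene. An f1 origin and remnants of a lac/T7/T3 cloning region are also present in the backbone.

The transfer cassette has a chimeric 5' end in which an RSV promoter drives a truncated HIV-1 5' LTR. This is followed by the Ψ packaging signal with a partial gag sequence, the Rev response element for Rev-dependent export of the genomic RNA, and a self-inactivating ΔU3 3' LTR. That layout is typical of vectors whose packaging functions are supplied in trans. Within the provirus, a human U6 RNA polymerase III promoter sits upstream of a gap in the annotation, before the cPPT/CTS element, where the hairpin presumably lies, although the shRNA itself is not annotated in the feature table. A human PGK promoter then drives puromycin N-acetyltransferase, so transduced or transfected cells can be selected with puromycin. An SV40 poly(A) signal and SV40 origin lie outside the 3' LTR.

The sequenced record is 7,084 nt, shorter than the 7,518 bp total listed in the catalogue entry, and the record does not explain the difference. The construct was deposited with a study of NFS1 and ferroptosis in lung tumours.
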