Features (pLannotate 1.2.2; 25 found; start..end, strand, type, name):
      1..511     +  promoter       hPGK promoter: human phosphoglycerate kinase 1 promoter
    533..1132    +  CDS            PuroR: puromycin N-acetyltransferase; pac from Streptomyces alboniger; confers resistance to puromycin
   1175..1258    +  CDS            nef (fragment): NEF_HV1Z2 - Experimental evidence at protein level: Swiss-Prot protein existence level 1. Extracellular Nef protein targets CD4(+) T-lymphocytes for apoptosis by interacting with CXCR4 surface receptors. From Human immunodeficiency virus type 1 group M subtype D (isolate Z2/CDC-Z34) (HIV-1).
   1260..1493    +  LTR            3' LTR (ΔU3): self-inactivating 3' long terminal repeat (LTR) from HIV-1
   1565..1686    +  polyA_signal   SV40 poly(A) signal: SV40 polyadenylation signal
   1726..1861    +  rep_origin     SV40 ori: SV40 origin of replication
   1882..1900    -  promoter       T7 promoter: promoter for bacteriophage T7 RNA polymerase
   1908..2063    +  CDS            lacZα (fragment): LacZα fragment of β-galactosidase; lacZ fragment
   2068..2496    +  rep_origin     f1 ori (sequence partly withheld): f1 bacteriophage origin of replication; arrow indicates direction of (+) strand synthesis
   2549..2653    +  promoter       AmpR promoter: bla
   2654..3514    +  CDS            AmpR: β-lactamase; bla; confers resistance to ampicillin, carbenicillin, and related antibiotics
   3685..4273    +  rep_origin     ori: high-copy-number ColE1/pMB1/pBR322/pUC origin of replication
   4456..4548    +  CDS            lacI (fragment): lac repressor; lacI; The lac repressor binds to the lac operator to inhibit transcription in E. coli. This inhibition can be relieved by adding lactose or isopropyl-β-D-thiogalactopyranoside (IPTG).
   4561..4582    +  protein_bind   CAP binding site: CAP binding activates transcription in the presence of cAMP. E. coli catabolite activator protein
   4597..4627    +  promoter       lac promoter: promoter for the E. coli lac operon
   4635..4651    +  protein_bind   lac operator: The lac repressor binds to the lac operator to inhibit transcription in E. coli. This inhibition can be relieved by adding lactose or isopropyl-β-D-thiogalactopyranoside (IPTG). lac repressor encoded by lacI
   4696..4714    +  promoter       T3 promoter: promoter for bacteriophage T3 RNA polymerase
   4742..4968    +  promoter       RSV promoter: Rous sarcoma virus enhancer/promoter
   4969..5149    +  LTR            5' LTR (truncated): truncated 5' long terminal repeat (LTR) from HIV-1
   5196..5321    +  misc_feature   HIV-1 Ψ: packaging signal of human immunodeficiency virus type 1
   5305..5668    +  CDS            HIV-1 gag (fragment): gag protein from human immunodeficiency virus 1; gag
   5814..6047    +  misc_feature   RRE: The Rev response element (RRE) of HIV-1 allows for Rev-dependent mRNA export from the nucleus to the cytoplasm.
   6424..6524    +  CDS            Rev (fragment): human immunodeficiency virus 1 (HIV-1) Rev protein; rev; enhances nuclear export of unspliced and incompletely spliced viral mRNAs
   6574..6814    +  promoter       U6 promoter: RNA polymerase III promoter for human U6 snRNA
   6919..7036    +  misc_feature   cPPT/CTS: central polypurine tract and central termination sequence of HIV-1
>Addgene plasmid #102974 | pLKO.1P shMOCS3_2 | addgene full sequence | sequence record 198948 | Addgene NGS Result
GGGGTTGGGGTTGCGCCTTTTCCAAGGCAGCCCTGGGTTTGCGCAGGGACGCGGCTGCTCTGGGCGTGGT
TCCGGGAAACGCAGCGGCGCCGACCCTGGGTCTCGCACATTCTTCACGTCCGTTCGCAGCGTCACCCGGA
TCTTCGCCGCTACCCTTGTGGGCCCCCCGGCGACGCTTCCTGCTCCGCCCCTAAGTCGGGAAGGTTCCTT
GCGGTTCGCGGCGTGCCGGACGTGACAAACGGAAGCCGCACGTCTCACTAGTACCCTCGCAGACGGACAG
CGCCAGGGAGCAATGGCAGCGCGCCGACCGCGATGGGCTGTGGCCAATAGCGGCTGCTCAGCAGGGCGCG
CCGAGAGCAGCGGCCGGGAAGGGGCGGTGCGGGAGGCGGGGTGTGGGGCGGTAGTGTGGGCCCTGTTCCT
GCCCGCGCGGTGTTCCGCATTCTGCAAGCCTCCGGAGCGCACGTCGGCAGTCGGCTCCCTCGTTGACCGA
ATCACCGACCTCTCTCCCCAGGGGGATCCACCGGAGCTTACCATGACCGAGTACAAGCCCACGGTGCGCC
TCGCCACCCGCGACGACGTCCCCAGGGCCGTACGCACCCTCGCCGCCGCGTTCGCCGACTACCCCGCCAC
GCGCCACACCGTCGATCCGGACCGCCACATCGAGCGGGTCACCGAGCTGCAAGAACTCTTCCTCACGCGC
GTCGGGCTCGACATCGGCAAGGTGTGGGTCGCGGACGACGGCGCCGCGGTGGCGGTCTGGACCACGCCGG
AGAGCGTCGAAGCGGGGGCGGTGTTCGCCGAGATCGGCCCGCGCATGGCCGAGTTGAGCGGTTCCCGGCT
GGCCGCGCAGCAACAGATGGAAGGCCTCCTGGCGCCGCACCGGCCCAAGGAGCCCGCGTGGTTCCTGGCC
ACCGTCGGCGTCTCGCCCGACCACCAGGGCAAGGGTCTGGGCAGCGCCGTCGTGCTCCCCGGAGTGGAGG
CGGCCGAGCGCGCCGGGGTGCCCGCCTTCCTGGAGACCTCCGCGCCCCGCAACCTCCCCTTCTACGAGCG
GCTCGGCTTCACCGTCACCGCCGACGTCGAGGTGCCCGAAGGACCGCGCACCTGGTGCATGACCCGCAAG
CCCGGTGCCTGACGCCCGCCCCACGACCCGCAGCGCCCGACCGAAAGGAGCGCACGACCCCATGCATCGG
TACCTTTAAGACCAATGACTTACAAGGCAGCTGTAGATCTTAGCCACTTTTTAAAAGAAAAGGGGGGACT
GGAAGGGCTAATTCACTCCCAACGAAGACAAGATCTGCTTTTTGCTTGTACTGGGTCTCTCTGGTTAGAC
CAGATCTGAGCCTGGGAGCTCTCTGGCTAACTAGGGAACCCACTGCTTAAGCCTCAATAAAGCTTGCCTT
GAGTGCTTCAAGTAGTGTGTGCCCGTCTGTTGTGTGACTCTGGTAACTAGAGATCCCTCAGACCCTTTTA
GTCAGTGTGGAAAATCTCTAGCAGTAGTAGTTCATGTCATCTTATTATTCAGTATTTATAACTTGCAAAG
AAATGAATATCAGAGAGTGAGAGGAACTTGTTTATTGCAGCTTATAATGGTTACAAATAAAGCAATAGCA
TCACAAATTTCACAAATAAAGCATTTTTTTCACTGCATTCTAGTTGTGGTTTGTCCAAACTCATCAATGT
ATCTTATCATGTCTGGCTCTAGCTATCCCGCCCCTAACTCCGCCCATCCCGCCCCTAACTCCGCCCAGTT
CCGCCCATTCTCCGCCCCATGGCTGACTAATTTTTTTTATTTATGCAGAGGCCGAGGCCGCCTCGGCCTC
TGAGCTATTCCAGAAGTAGTGAGGAGGCTTTTTTGGAGGCCTAGGGACGTACCCAATTCGCCCTATAGTG
AGTCGTATTACGCGCGCTCACTGGCCGTCGTTTTACAACGTCGTGACTGGGAAAACCCTGGCGTTACCCA
ACTTAATCGCCTTGCAGCACATCCCCCTTTCGCCAGCTGGCGTAATAGCGAAGAGGCCCGCACCGATCGC
CCTTCCCAACAGTTGCGCAGCCTGAATGGCGAATGGG
[124 nt withheld, positions 2068-2191]
C
[91 nt withheld, positions 2193-2283]
A
[49 nt withheld, positions 2285-2333]
CCTTTGACGTTGGAGTCCACGTTCTTT
[37 nt withheld, positions 2361-2397]
ACCCTATCTCGGTCTATTCTTTTGATTTATAAGGGATTTTGCCGATTTCGGCCTATTGGTTAAAAAATGA
GCTGATTTAACAAAAATTTAACGCGAATTTTAACAAAATATTAACGCTTACAATTTAGGTGGCACTTTTC
GGGGAAATGTGCGCGGAACCCCTATTTGTTTATTTTTCTAAATACATTCAAATATGTATCCGCTCATGAG
ACAATAACCCTGATAAATGCTTCAATAATATTGAAAAAGGAAGAGTATGAGTATTCAACATTTCCGTGTC
GCCCTTATTCCCTTTTTTGCGGCATTTTGCCTTCCTGTTTTTGCTCACCCAGAAACGCTGGTGAAAGTAA
AAGATGCTGAAGATCAGTTGGGTGCACGAGTGGGTTACATCGAACTGGATCTCAACAGCGGTAAGATCCT
TGAGAGTTTTCGCCCCGAAGAACGTTTTCCAATGATGAGCACTTTTAAAGTTCTGCTATGTGGCGCGGTA
TTATCCCGTATTGACGCCGGGCAAGAGCAACTCGGTCGCCGCATACACTATTCTCAGAATGACTTGGTTG
AGTACTCACCAGTCACAGAAAAGCATCTTACGGATGGCATGACAGTAAGAGAATTATGCAGTGCTGCCAT
AACCATGAGTGATAACACTGCGGCCAACTTACTTCTGACAACGATCGGAGGACCGAAGGAGCTAACCGCT
TTTTTGCACAACATGGGGGATCATGTAACTCGCCTTGATCGTTGGGAACCGGAGCTGAATGAAGCCATAC
CAAACGACGAGCGTGACACCACGATGCCTGTAGCAATGGCAACAACGTTGCGCAAACTATTAACTGGCGA
ACTACTTACTCTAGCTTCCCGGCAACAATTAATAGACTGGATGGAGGCGGATAAAGTTGCAGGACCACTT
CTGCGCTCGGCCCTTCCGGCTGGCTGGTTTATTGCTGATAAATCTGGAGCCGGTGAGCGTGGGTCTCGCG
GTATCATTGCAGCACTGGGGCCAGATGGTAAGCCCTCCCGTATCGTAGTTATCTACACGACGGGGAGTCA
GGCAACTATGGATGAACGAAATAGACAGATCGCTGAGATAGGTGCCTCACTGATTAAGCATTGGTAACTG
TCAGACCAAGTTTACTCATATATACTTTAGATTGATTTAAAACTTCATTTTTAATTTAAAAGGATCTAGG
TGAAGATCCTTTTTGATAATCTCATGACCAAAATCCCTTAACGTGAGTTTTCGTTCCACTGAGCGTCAGA
CCCCGTAGAAAAGATCAAAGGATCTTCTTGAGATCCTTTTTTTCTGCGCGTAATCTGCTGCTTGCAAACA
AAAAAACCACCGCTACCAGCGGTGGTTTGTTTGCCGGATCAAGAGCTACCAACTCTTTTTCCGAAGGTAA
CTGGCTTCAGCAGAGCGCAGATACCAAATACTGTTCTTCTAGTGTAGCCGTAGTTAGGCCACCACTTCAA
GAACTCTGTAGCACCGCCTACATACCTCGCTCTGCTAATCCTGTTACCAGTGGCTGCTGCCAGTGGCGAT
AAGTCGTGTCTTACCGGGTTGGACTCAAGACGATAGTTACCGGATAAGGCGCAGCGGTCGGGCTGAACGG
GGGGTTCGTGCACACAGCCCAGCTTGGAGCGAACGACCTACACCGAACTGAGATACCTACAGCGTGAGCT
ATGAGAAAGCGCCACGCTTCCCGAAGGGAGAAAGGCGGACAGGTATCCGGTAAGCGGCAGGGTCGGAACA
GGAGAGCGCACGAGGGAGCTTCCAGGGGGAAACGCCTGGTATCTTTATAGTCCTGTCGGGTTTCGCCACC
TCTGACTTGAGCGTCGATTTTTGTGATGCTCGTCAGGGGGGCGGAGCCTATGGAAAAACGCCAGCAACGC
GGCCTTTTTACGGTTCCTGGCCTTTTGCTGGCCTTTTGCTCACATGTTCTTTCCTGCGTTATCCCCTGAT
TCTGTGGATAACCGTATTACCGCCTTTGAGTGAGCTGATACCGCTCGCCGCAGCCGAACGACCGAGCGCA
GCGAGTCAGTGAGCGAGGAAGCGGAAGAGCGCCCAATACGCAAACCGCCTCTCCCCGCGCGTTGGCCGAT
TCATTAATGCAGCTGGCACGACAGGTTTCCCGACTGGAAAGCGGGCAGTGAGCGCAACGCAATTAATGTG
AGTTAGCTCACTCATTAGGCACCCCAGGCTTTACACTTTATGCTTCCGGCTCGTATGTTGTGTGGAATTG
TGAGCGGATAACAATTTCACACAGGAAACAGCTATGACCATGATTACGCCAAGCGCGCAATTAACCCTCA
CTAAAGGGAACAAAAGCTGGAGCTGCAAGCTTAATGTAGTCTTATGCAATACTCTTGTAGTCTTGCAACA
TGGTAACGATGAGTTAGCAACATGCCTTACAAGGAGAGAAAAAGCACCGTGCATGCCGATTGGTGGAAGT
AAGGTGGTACGATCGTGCCTTATTAGGAAGGCAACAGACGGGTCTGACATGGATTGGACGAACCACTGAA
TTGCCGCATTGCAGAGATATTGTATTTAAGTGCCTAGCTCGATACATAAACGGGTCTCTCTGGTTAGACC
AGATCTGAGCCTGGGAGCTCTCTGGCTAACTAGGGAACCCACTGCTTAAGCCTCAATAAAGCTTGCCTTG
AGTGCTTCAAGTAGTGTGTGCCCGTCTGTTGTGTGACTCTGGTAACTAGAGATCCCTCAGACCCTTTTAG
TCAGTGTGGAAAATCTCTAGCAGTGGCGCCCGAACAGGGACTTGAAAGCGAAAGGGAAACCAGAGGAGCT
CTCTCGACGCAGGACTCGGCTTGCTGAAGCGCGCACGGCAAGAGGCGAGGGGCGGCGACTGGTGAGTACG
CCAAAAATTTTGACTAGCGGAGGCTAGAAGGAGAGAGATGGGTGCGAGAGCGTCAGTATTAAGCGGGGGA
GAATTAGATCGCGATGGGAAAAAATTCGGTTAAGGCCAGGGGGAAAGAAAAAATATAAATTAAAACATAT
AGTATGGGCAAGCAGGGAGCTAGAACGATTCGCAGTTAATCCTGGCCTGTTAGAAACATCAGAAGGCTGT
AGACAAATACTGGGACAGCTACAACCATCCCTTCAGACAGGATCAGAAGAACTTAGATCATTATATAATA
CAGTAGCAACCCTCTATTGTGTGCATCAAAGGATAGAGATAAAAGACACCAAGGAAGCTTTAGACAAGAT
AGAGGAAGAGCAAAACAAAAGTAAGACCACCGCACAGCAAGCGGCCGCTGATCTTCAGACCTGGAGGAGG
AGATATGAGGGACAATTGGAGAAGTGAATTATATAAATATAAAGTAGTAAAAATTGAACCATTAGGAGTA
GCACCCACCAAGGCAAAGAGAAGAGTGGTGCAGAGAGAAAAAAGAGCAGTGGGAATAGGAGCTTTGTTCC
TTGGGTTCTTGGGAGCAGCAGGAAGCACTATGGGCGCAGCGTCAATGACGCTGACGGTACAGGCCAGACA
ATTATTGTCTGGTATAGTGCAGCAGCAGAACAATTTGCTGAGGGCTATTGAGGCGCAACAGCATCTGTTG
CAACTCACAGTCTGGGGCATCAAGCAGCTCCAGGCAAGAATCCTGGCTGTGGAAAGATACCTAAAGGATC
AACAGCTCCTGGGGATTTGGGGTTGCTCTGGAAAACTCATTTGCACCACTGCTGTGCCTTGGAATGCTAG
TTGGAGTAATAAATCTCTGGAACAGATTTGGAATCACACGACCTGGATGGAGTGGGACAGAGAAATTAAC
AATTACACAAGCTTAATACACTCCTTAATTGAAGAATCGCAAAACCAGCAAGAAAAGAATGAACAAGAAT
TATTGGAATTAGATAAATGGGCAAGTTTGTGGAATTGGTTTAACATAACAAATTGGCTGTGGTATATAAA
ATTATTCATAATGATAGTAGGAGGCTTGGTAGGTTTAAGAATAGTTTTTGCTGTACTTTCTATAGTGAAT
AGAGTTAGGCAGGGATATTCACCATTATCGTTTCAGACCCACCTCCCAACCCCGAGGGGACCCGACAGGC
CCGAAGGAATAGAAGAAGAAGGTGGAGAGAGAGACAGAGACAGATCCATTCGATTAGTGAACGGATCTCG
ACGGTATCGATCACGAGACTAGCCTCGAGCGGCCGCCCCCTTCACCGAGGGCCTATTTCCCATGATTCCT
TCATATTTGCATATACGATACAAGGCTGTTAGAGAGATAATTGGAATTAATTTGACTGTAAACACAAAGA
TATTAGTACAAAATACGTGACGTAGAAAGTAATAATTTCTTGGGTAGTTTGCAGTTTTAAAATTATGTTT
TAAAATGGACTATCATATGCTTACCGTAACTTGAAAGTATTTCGATTTCTTGGCTTTATATATCTTGTGG
AAAGGACGAAACACCGGCGTGTTTCTGTCACCGACTATCTCGAGATAGTCGGTGACAGAAACACGTTTTT
GAATTCTCGACCTCGAGACAAATGGCAGTATTCATCCACAATTTTAAAAGAAAAGGGGGGATTGGGGGGT
ACAGTGCAGGGGAAAGAATAGTAGACATAATAGCAACAGACATACAAACTAAAGAATTACAAAAACAAAT
TACAAAAATTCAAAATTTTCGGGTTTATTACAGGGACAGCAGAGATCCACTTTGGCCGCGGCTCGAG
