>Addgene plasmid #102974 | pLKO.1P shMOCS3_2 | depositor partial sequence | sequence record 194973 | pLKO.1P
GAATTCTCGACCTCGAGACAAATGGCAGTATTCATCCACAATTTTAAAAGAAAAGGGGGGATTGGGGGGT
ACAGTGCAGGGGAAAGAATAGTAGACATAATAGCAACAGACATACAAACTAAAGAATTACAAAAACAAAT
TACAAAAATTCAAAATTTTCGGGTTTATTACAGGGACAGCAGAGATCCACTTTGGCCGCGGCTCGAGGGG
GTTGGGGTTGCGCCTTTTCCAAGGCAGCCCTGGGTTTGCGCAGGGACGCGGCTGCTCTGGGCGTGGTTCC
GGGAAACGCAGCGGCGCCGACCCTGGGTCTCGCACATTCTTCACGTCCGTTCGCAGCGTCACCCGGATCT
TCGCCGCTACCCTTGTGGGCCCCCCGGCGACGCTTCCTGCTCCGCCCCTAAGTCGGGAAGGTTCCTTGCG
GTTCGCGGCGTGCCGGACGTGACAAACGGAAGCCGCACGTCTCACTAGTACCCTCGCAGACGGACAGCGC
CAGGGAGCAATGGCAGCGCGCCGACCGCGATGGGCTGTGGCCAATAGCGGCTGCTCAGCAGGGCGCGCCG
AGAGCAGCGGCCGGGAAGGGGCGGTGCGGGAGGCGGGGTGTGGGGCGGTAGTGTGGGCCCTGTTCCTGCC
CGCGCGGTGTTCCGCATTCTGCAAGCCTCCGGAGCGCACGTCGGCAGTCGGCTCCCTCGTTGACCGAATC
ACCGACCTCTCTCCCCAGGGGGATCCACCGGAGCTTACCATGACCGAGTACAAGCCCACGGTGCGCCTCG
CCACCCGCGACGACGTCCCCAGGGCCGTACGCACCCTCGCCGCCGCGTTCGCCGACTACCCCGCCACGCG
CCACACCGTCGATCCGGACCGCCACATCGAGCGGGTCACCGAGCTGCAAGAACTCTTCCTCACGCGCGTC
GGGCTCGACATCGGCAAGGTGTGGGTCGCGGACGACGGCGCCGCGGTGGCGGTCTGGACCACGCCGGAGA
GCGTCGAAGCGGGGGCGGTGTTCGCCGAGATCGGCCCGCGCATGGCCGAGTTGAGCGGTTCCCGGCTGGC
CGCGCAGCAACAGATGGAAGGCCTCCTGGCGCCGCACCGGCCCAAGGAGCCCGCGTGGTTCCTGGCCACC
GTCGGCGTCTCGCCCGACCACCAGGGCAAGGGTCTGGGCAGCGCCGTCGTGCTCCCCGGAGTGGAGGCGG
CCGAGCGCGCCGGGGTGCCCGCCTTCCTGGAGACCTCCGCGCCCCGCAACCTCCCCTTCTACGAGCGGCT
CGGCTTCACCGTCACCGCCGACGTCGAGGTGCCCGAAGGACCGCGCACCTGGTGCATGACCCGCAAGCCC
GGTGCCTGACGCCCGCCCCACGACCCGCAGCGCCCGACCGAAAGGAGCGCACGACCCCATGCATCGGTAC
CTTTAAGACCAATGACTTACAAGGCAGCTGTAGATCTTAGCCACTTTTTAAAAGAAAAGGGGGGACTGGA
AGGGCTAATTCACTCCCAACGAAGACAAGATCTGCTTTTTGCTTGTACTGGGTCTCTCTGGTTAGACCAG
ATCTGAGCCTGGGAGCTCTCTGGCTAACTAGGGAACCCACTGCTTAAGCCTCAATAAAGCTTGCCTTGAG
TGCTTCAAGTAGTGTGTGCCCGTCTGTTGTGTGACTCTGGTAACTAGAGATCCCTCAGACCCTTTTAGTC
AGTGTGGAAAATCTCTAGCAGTAGTAGTTCATGTCATCTTATTATTCAGTATTTATAACTTGCAAAGAAA
TGAATATCAGAGAGTGAGAGGAACTTGTTTATTGCAGCTTATAATGGTTACAAATAAAGCAATAGCATCA
CAAATTTCACAAATAAAGCATTTTTTTCACTGCATTCTAGTTGTGGTTTGTCCAAACTCATCAATGTATC
TTATCATGTCTGGCTCTAGCTATCCCGCCCCTAACTCCGCCCATCCCGCCCCTAACTCCGCCCAGTTCCG
CCCATTCTCCGCCCCATGGCTGACTAATTTTTTTTATTTATGCAGAGGCCGAGGCCGCCTCGGCCTCTGA
GCTATTCCAGAAGTAGTGAGGAGGCTTTTTTGGAGGCCTAGGGACGTACCCAATTCGCCCTATAGTGAGT
CGTATTACGCGCGCTCACTGGCCGTCGTTTTACAACGTCGTGACTGGGAAAACCCTGGCGTTACCCAACT
TAATCGCCTTGCAGCACATCCCCCTTTCGCCAGCTGGCGTAATAGCGAAGAGGCCCGCACCGATCGCCCT
TCCCAACAGTTGCGCAGCCTGAATGGCGAATGGG
[124 nt withheld, positions 2275-2398]
C
[91 nt withheld, positions 2400-2490]
A
[49 nt withheld, positions 2492-2540]
CCTTTGACGTTGGAGTCCACGTTCTTT
[37 nt withheld, positions 2568-2604]
ACCCTATCTCGGTCTATTCTTTTGATTTATAAGGGATTTTGCCGATTTCGGCCTATTGGTTAAAAAATGA
GCTGATTTAACAAAAATTTAACGCGAATTTTAACAAAATATTAACGCTTACAATTTAGGTGGCACTTTTC
GGGGAAATGTGCGCGGAACCCCTATTTGTTTATTTTTCTAAATACATTCAAATATGTATCCGCTCATGAG
ACAATAACCCTGATAAATGCTTCAATAATATTGAAAAAGGAAGAGTATGAGTATTCAACATTTCCGTGTC
GCCCTTATTCCCTTTTTTGCGGCATTTTGCCTTCCTGTTTTTGCTCACCCAGAAACGCTGGTGAAAGTAA
AAGATGCTGAAGATCAGTTGGGTGCACGAGTGGGTTACATCGAACTGGATCTCAACAGCGGTAAGATCCT
TGAGAGTTTTCGCCCCGAAGAACGTTTTCCAATGATGAGCACTTTTAAAGTTCTGCTATGTGGCGCGGTA
TTATCCCGTATTGACGCCGGGCAAGAGCAACTCGGTCGCCGCATACACTATTCTCAGAATGACTTGGTTG
AGTACTCACCAGTCACAGAAAAGCATCTTACGGATGGCATGACAGTAAGAGAATTATGCAGTGCTGCCAT
AACCATGAGTGATAACACTGCGGCCAACTTACTTCTGACAACGATCGGAGGACCGAAGGAGCTAACCGCT
TTTTTGCACAACATGGGGGATCATGTAACTCGCCTTGATCGTTGGGAACCGGAGCTGAATGAAGCCATAC
CAAACGACGAGCGTGACACCACGATGCCTGTAGCAATGGCAACAACGTTGCGCAAACTATTAACTGGCGA
ACTACTTACTCTAGCTTCCCGGCAACAATTAATAGACTGGATGGAGGCGGATAAAGTTGCAGGACCACTT
CTGCGCTCGGCCCTTCCGGCTGGCTGGTTTATTGCTGATAAATCTGGAGCCGGTGAGCGTGGGTCTCGCG
GTATCATTGCAGCACTGGGGCCAGATGGTAAGCCCTCCCGTATCGTAGTTATCTACACGACGGGGAGTCA
GGCAACTATGGATGAACGAAATAGACAGATCGCTGAGATAGGTGCCTCACTGATTAAGCATTGGTAACTG
TCAGACCAAGTTTACTCATATATACTTTAGATTGATTTAAAACTTCATTTTTAATTTAAAAGGATCTAGG
TGAAGATCCTTTTTGATAATCTCATGACCAAAATCCCTTAACGTGAGTTTTCGTTCCACTGAGCGTCAGA
CCCCGTAGAAAAGATCAAAGGATCTTCTTGAGATCCTTTTTTTCTGCGCGTAATCTGCTGCTTGCAAACA
AAAAAACCACCGCTACCAGCGGTGGTTTGTTTGCCGGATCAAGAGCTACCAACTCTTTTTCCGAAGGTAA
CTGGCTTCAGCAGAGCGCAGATACCAAATACTGTTCTTCTAGTGTAGCCGTAGTTAGGCCACCACTTCAA
GAACTCTGTAGCACCGCCTACATACCTCGCTCTGCTAATCCTGTTACCAGTGGCTGCTGCCAGTGGCGAT
AAGTCGTGTCTTACCGGGTTGGACTCAAGACGATAGTTACCGGATAAGGCGCAGCGGTCGGGCTGAACGG
GGGGTTCGTGCACACAGCCCAGCTTGGAGCGAACGACCTACACCGAACTGAGATACCTACAGCGTGAGCT
ATGAGAAAGCGCCACGCTTCCCGAAGGGAGAAAGGCGGACAGGTATCCGGTAAGCGGCAGGGTCGGAACA
GGAGAGCGCACGAGGGAGCTTCCAGGGGGAAACGCCTGGTATCTTTATAGTCCTGTCGGGTTTCGCCACC
TCTGACTTGAGCGTCGATTTTTGTGATGCTCGTCAGGGGGGCGGAGCCTATGGAAAAACGCCAGCAACGC
GGCCTTTTTACGGTTCCTGGCCTTTTGCTGGCCTTTTGCTCACATGTTCTTTCCTGCGTTATCCCCTGAT
TCTGTGGATAACCGTATTACCGCCTTTGAGTGAGCTGATACCGCTCGCCGCAGCCGAACGACCGAGCGCA
GCGAGTCAGTGAGCGAGGAAGCGGAAGAGCGCCCAATACGCAAACCGCCTCTCCCCGCGCGTTGGCCGAT
TCATTAATGCAGCTGGCACGACAGGTTTCCCGACTGGAAAGCGGGCAGTGAGCGCAACGCAATTAATGTG
AGTTAGCTCACTCATTAGGCACCCCAGGCTTTACACTTTATGCTTCCGGCTCGTATGTTGTGTGGAATTG
TGAGCGGATAACAATTTCACACAGGAAACAGCTATGACCATGATTACGCCAAGCGCGCAATTAACCCTCA
CTAAAGGGAACAAAAGCTGGAGCTGCAAGCTTAATGTAGTCTTATGCAATACTCTTGTAGTCTTGCAACA
TGGTAACGATGAGTTAGCAACATGCCTTACAAGGAGAGAAAAAGCACCGTGCATGCCGATTGGTGGAAGT
AAGGTGGTACGATCGTGCCTTATTAGGAAGGCAACAGACGGGTCTGACATGGATTGGACGAACCACTGAA
TTGCCGCATTGCAGAGATATTGTATTTAAGTGCCTAGCTCGATACATAAACGGGTCTCTCTGGTTAGACC
AGATCTGAGCCTGGGAGCTCTCTGGCTAACTAGGGAACCCACTGCTTAAGCCTCAATAAAGCTTGCCTTG
AGTGCTTCAAGTAGTGTGTGCCCGTCTGTTGTGTGACTCTGGTAACTAGAGATCCCTCAGACCCTTTTAG
TCAGTGTGGAAAATCTCTAGCAGTGGCGCCCGAACAGGGACTTGAAAGCGAAAGGGAAACCAGAGGAGCT
CTCTCGACGCAGGACTCGGCTTGCTGAAGCGCGCACGGCAAGAGGCGAGGGGCGGCGACTGGTGAGTACG
CCAAAAATTTTGACTAGCGGAGGCTAGAAGGAGAGAGATGGGTGCGAGAGCGTCAGTATTAAGCGGGGGA
GAATTAGATCGCGATGGGAAAAAATTCGGTTAAGGCCAGGGGGAAAGAAAAAATATAAATTAAAACATAT
AGTATGGGCAAGCAGGGAGCTAGAACGATTCGCAGTTAATCCTGGCCTGTTAGAAACATCAGAAGGCTGT
AGACAAATACTGGGACAGCTACAACCATCCCTTCAGACAGGATCAGAAGAACTTAGATCATTATATAATA
CAGTAGCAACCCTCTATTGTGTGCATCAAAGGATAGAGATAAAAGACACCAAGGAAGCTTTAGACAAGAT
AGAGGAAGAGCAAAACAAAAGTAAGACCACCGCACAGCAAGCGGCCGCTGATCTTCAGACCTGGAGGAGG
AGATATGAGGGACAATTGGAGAAGTGAATTATATAAATATAAAGTAGTAAAAATTGAACCATTAGGAGTA
GCACCCACCAAGGCAAAGAGAAGAGTGGTGCAGAGAGAAAAAAGAGCAGTGGGAATAGGAGCTTTGTTCC
TTGGGTTCTTGGGAGCAGCAGGAAGCACTATGGGCGCAGCGTCAATGACGCTGACGGTACAGGCCAGACA
ATTATTGTCTGGTATAGTGCAGCAGCAGAACAATTTGCTGAGGGCTATTGAGGCGCAACAGCATCTGTTG
CAACTCACAGTCTGGGGCATCAAGCAGCTCCAGGCAAGAATCCTGGCTGTGGAAAGATACCTAAAGGATC
AACAGCTCCTGGGGATTTGGGGTTGCTCTGGAAAACTCATTTGCACCACTGCTGTGCCTTGGAATGCTAG
TTGGAGTAATAAATCTCTGGAACAGATTTGGAATCACACGACCTGGATGGAGTGGGACAGAGAAATTAAC
AATTACACAAGCTTAATACACTCCTTAATTGAAGAATCGCAAAACCAGCAAGAAAAGAATGAACAAGAAT
TATTGGAATTAGATAAATGGGCAAGTTTGTGGAATTGGTTTAACATAACAAATTGGCTGTGGTATATAAA
ATTATTCATAATGATAGTAGGAGGCTTGGTAGGTTTAAGAATAGTTTTTGCTGTACTTTCTATAGTGAAT
AGAGTTAGGCAGGGATATTCACCATTATCGTTTCAGACCCACCTCCCAACCCCGAGGGGACCCGACAGGC
CCGAAGGAATAGAAGAAGAAGGTGGAGAGAGAGACAGAGACAGATCCATTCGATTAGTGAACGGATCTCG
ACGGTATCGATCACGAGACTAGCCTCGAGCGGCCGCCCCCTTCACCGAGGGCCTATTTCCCATGATTCCT
TCATATTTGCATATACGATACAAGGCTGTTAGAGAGATAATTGGAATTAATTTGACTGTAAACACAAAGA
TATTAGTACAAAATACGTGACGTAGAAAGTAATAATTTCTTGGGTAGTTTGCAGTTTTAAAATTATGTTT
TAAAATGGACTATCATATGCTTACCGTAACTTGAAAGTATTTCGATTTCTTGGCTTTATATATCTTGTGG
AAAGGACGAAACACCGGT
